Addgene plasmid #87047: pRK5-FLAG-C12orf66
Purpose: mammalian expression of C12orf66
Depositing lab: David Sabatini. Depositing organization: Whitehead Institute for Biomedical Research. Publication: KICSTOR recruits GATOR1 to the lysosome and is necessary for nutrients to regulate mTORC1. Wolfson RL, Chantranupong L, Wyant GA, Gu X, Orozco JM, Shen K, Condon KJ, Petri S, Kedir J, Scaria SM, Abu-Remaileh M, Frankel WN, Sabatini DM. Nature. 2017 Feb 15. doi: 10.1038/nature21423. PubMed 28199306.
Backbone
  Vector backbone: pRK5
  Vector type: Mammalian Expression
Growth in bacteria
  Bacterial resistance: Ampicillin, 100 μg/mL
  Growth temperature: 37°C
  Growth strain: DH5alpha
  Copy number: Unknown
Gene/Insert
  Gene/Insert name: C12orf66 (alt name: NM_152440)
  Species: H. sapiens (human)
  Entrez Gene: C12orf66 (a.k.a. FLJ32549)
  Promoter: CMV
  Tag / fusion protein: Flag (N terminal on insert)
  Cloning method: Restriction Enzyme; 5′ cloning site Sal (unknown if destroyed); 3′ cloning site Not (unknown if destroyed)
  Sequencing primers: 5′ ATT TAG GTG ACA CTA TAG; 3′ TGT AAC CAT TAT AAG CTG
Terms and licenses: Academic/Nonprofit Terms; Industry Terms: Not Available to Industry
How to cite: pRK5-FLAG-C12orf66 was a gift from David Sabatini (Addgene plasmid # 87047 ; http://n2t.net/addgene:87047 ; RRID:Addgene_87047)
