[The description below was written by a language model from this plasmid's Addgene catalogue record and pLannotate feature annotations shown in this document.]
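Description:
pRK5-FLAG-C12orf66 is a mammalian expression plasmid of about 6 kb, built on the pRK5 backbone, that produces human C12orf66 (now also called KICS2) with an N-terminal FLAG epitope tag. It is propagated in E. coli through a high-copy ColE1/pUC-type origin and selected with ampicillin via the β-lactamase (AmpR) gene. An M13 phage origin is also present, which in principle allows single-stranded DNA production. The feature table additionally picks up short remnants of lacZα, lacI, rop and the pBR322 bom region, plus a lac promoter/operator segment. These are backbone leftovers rather than functional parts of the expression unit. No mammalian selection marker is annotated, so the plasmid is suited to transient transfection.

The expression cassette is driven by the human cytomegalovirus immediate-early enhancer and promoter, followed by a fragment of CMV intron A and an SP6 phage promoter that can serve for in vitro transcription or as a sequencing primer site. Downstream lie the FLAG tag and the roughly 1.3 kb C12orf66 coding sequence, which was inserted by restriction cloning between Sal and Not sites, and an SV40 polyadenylation signal terminates the transcript. A short partial match to an IgH signal sequence is annotated upstream of the tag, but its significance is not stated in the record. An SV40 enhancer/early promoter region sits after the poly(A) signal.

C12orf66 is a component of the KICSTOR complex, which recruits GATOR1 to the lysosomal surface and is needed to suppress mTORC1 signalling when amino acids are absent. The FLAG-tagged protein allows detection and immunoprecipitation in studies of this nutrient-sensing pathway.
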