Features (pLannotate 1.2.2; 21 found; start..end, strand, type, name):
      1..380     +  enhancer       CMV enhancer: human cytomegalovirus immediate early enhancer
    381..584     +  promoter       CMV promoter: human cytomegalovirus (CMV) immediate early promoter
    720..763     +  intron         CMV intron (fragment): modified intron A from human cytomegalovirus
    815..833     +  promoter       SP6 promoter: promoter for bacteriophage SP6 RNA polymerase
    837..874     +  CDS            IgH signal sequence (fragment): signal sequence from the mouse immunoglobulin heavy chain variable region
    927..947     +  CDS            FLAG (fragment): FLAG® epitope tag, followed by an enterokinase cleavage site
    969..2303    +  CDS            KICS2: KICS2_HUMAN - Also known as C12orf66. Experimental evidence at protein level: Swiss-Prot protein existence level 1. As part of the KICSTOR complex functions in the amino acid- sensing branch of the TORC1 signaling pathway. Recruits, in an amino acid-independent manner, the GATOR1 complex to the lysosomal membranes and allows its interaction with GATOR2 and the RAG GTPases. Functions upstream of the RAG GTPases and is required to negatively regulate mTORC1 signaling in absence of amino acids. In absence of the KICSTOR complex mTORC1 is constitutively localized to the lysosome and activated. The
   2350..2484    +  polyA_signal   SV40 poly(A) signal: SV40 polyadenylation signal
   2553..2910    +  promoter       SV40 promoter: SV40 enhancer and early promoter
   2929..3083    +  CDS            lacZα (fragment): LacZα fragment of β-galactosidase; lacZ fragment
   3089..3140    -  misc_feature   bom (fragment): basis of mobility region from pBR322
   3159..3539    +  rep_origin     M13 ori (sequence partly withheld): M13 bacteriophage origin of replication; arrow indicates direction of (+) strand synthesis
   3615..3664    -  misc_feature   bom (fragment): basis of mobility region from pBR322
   3766..3801    -  CDS            rop (fragment): Rop protein, which maintains plasmids at low copy number; rop
   3896..4000    +  promoter       AmpR promoter: bla
   4001..4861    +  CDS            AmpR: β-lactamase; bla; confers resistance to ampicillin, carbenicillin, and related antibiotics
   5032..5620    +  rep_origin     ori: high-copy-number ColE1/pMB1/pBR322/pUC origin of replication
   5803..5895    +  CDS            lacI (fragment): lac repressor; lacI; The lac repressor binds to the lac operator to inhibit transcription in E. coli. This inhibition can be relieved by adding lactose or isopropyl-β-D-thiogalactopyranoside (IPTG).
   5908..5929    +  protein_bind   CAP binding site: CAP binding activates transcription in the presence of cAMP. E. coli catabolite activator protein
   5944..5974    +  promoter       lac promoter: promoter for the E. coli lac operon
   5982..5998    +  protein_bind   lac operator: The lac repressor binds to the lac operator to inhibit transcription in E. coli. This inhibition can be relieved by adding lactose or isopropyl-β-D-thiogalactopyranoside (IPTG). lac repressor encoded by lacI
>Addgene plasmid #87047 | pRK5-FLAG-C12orf66 | addgene full sequence | sequence record 174787 | Addgene NGS Result
GACATTGATTATTGACTAGTTATTAATAGTAATCAATTACGGGGTCATTAGTTCATAGCCCATATATGGA
GTTCCGCGTTACATAACTTACGGTAAATGGCCCGCCTGGCTGACCGCCCAACGACCCCCGCCCATTGACG
TCAATAATGACGTATGTTCCCATAGTAACGCCAATAGGGACTTTCCATTGACGTCAATGGGTGGAGTATT
TACGGTAAACTGCCCACTTGGCAGTACATCAAGTGTATCATATGCCAAGTACGCCCCCTATTGACGTCAA
TGACGGTAAATGGCCCGCCTGGCATTATGCCCAGTACATGACCTTATGGGACTTTCCTACTTGGCAGTAC
ATCTACGTATTAGTCATCGCTATTACCATGGTGATGCGGTTTTGGCAGTACATCAATGGGCGTGGATAGC
GGTTTGACTCACGGGGATTTCCAAGTCTCCACCCCATTGACGTCAATGGGAGTTTGTTTTGGCACCAAAA
TCAACGGGACTTTCCAAAATGTCGTAACAACTCCGCCCCATTGACGCAAATGGGCGGTAGGCGTGTACGG
TGGGAGGTCTATATAAGCAGAGCTCGTTTAGTGAACCGTCAGATCGCCTGGAGACGCCATCCACGCTGTT
TTGACCTCCATAGAAGACACCGGGACCGATCCAGCCTCCGCGGCCGGGAACGGTGCATTGGAACGCGGAT
TCCCCGTGCCAAGAGTGACGTAAGTACCGCCTATAGAGTCTATAGGCCCACCCCCTTGGCTTCGTTAGAA
CGCGGCTACAATTAATACATAACCTTATGTATCATACACATACGATTTAGGTGACACTATAGAATAACAT
CCACTTTGCCTTTCTCTCCACAGGTGTCCACTCCCAGGTCCAACTGCACCTCGGTTCTATCGATTGAATT
CACCATGGAAATGGACTACAAGGATGACGATGACAAGGGTGGTGGTGGTGGTTCGACGATGGGGGAGTCT
ATCCCGCTGGCCGCCCCGGTCCCGGTGGAACAGGCGGTGCTGGAGACGTTCTTCTCTCACCTGGGTATCT
TCTCTTACGACAAGGCTAAGGACAATGTGGAGAAGGAACGAGAGGCCAACAAGAGCGCGGGGGGCAGCTG
GCTGTCGCTGCTGGCGGCCTTGGCGCACCTGGCCGCGGCCGAGAAGGTCTATCACAGCCTCACCTACCTG
GGGCAGAAACTAGGGGGCCAGTCTTTCTTCAGCAGGAAGGATTCCATCCGCACCATCTATACTTCATTGC
ATAATGAGCTGAAGAAGGTGGTGACTGGCCGTGGTGCCCTGGGTGGGACTGCTCCTCACGTGGAAGAACT
CCTTTCCCACCTGTCAGAGCAGCTCTGCTTCTTTGTTCAGGCTCGGATGGAGATAGCAGACTTCTATGAG
AAGATGTACACCCTCAGCACACAGAAGTTCATCAATGCTGAAGAGCTCGTTGGCCTTTTGGATGCCATCA
TGAAAAAATACAGCTCCAGATTTCACCACCCAATCCTCAGTCCTTTGGAAAGCAGTTTCCAGCTGGAAGT
TGACGTCCTGTGTCATCTCCTGAAAGCCCAGGCCCAGGTCTCAGAGTGGAAGTTCCTCCCATCTCTGGTT
AATTTACACAGTGCGCACACCAAACTGCAGACGTGGGGCCAGATCTTTGAGAAACAGCGGGAGACCAAGA
AACATCTGTTTGGAGGGCAGTCTCAGAAGGCCGTGCAGCCTCCACACCTTTTCCTTTGGCTGATGAAACT
CAAAAACATGCTTCTTGCCAAGTTTAGCTTTTACTTTCATGAGGCTCTGAGCCGACAAACGACTGCTTCA
GAAATGAAAACGTTGACAGCAAAAGCTAACCCAGACTTTTTTGGAAAGATTTCCAGCTTCATCAGAAAAT
ATGATGCTGCCAATGTGTCCTTAATTTTTGACAACAGAGGTTCTGAGAGTTTTCAGGGTCATGGTTATCA
CCACCCCCATTCCTACAGAGAGGCCCCCAAGGGTGTGGACCAGTATCCAGCTGTAGTGTCTCTGCCCAGC
GACAGGCCAGTCATGCACTGGCCCAATGTCATCATGATCATGACGGACCGCACATCTGATCTGAACAGCT
TGGAGAAAGTGGTCCACTTCTATGATGACAAAGTTCAGAGTACCTACTTCCTAACCCGCCCGGAACCTCA
CTTTACCATTGTCATCATTTTTGAGTCAAAGAAATCTGAGAGAGACTCCCACTTTATTTCCTTCCTCAAT
GAGGTCTCACTTGCCCTTAAGAACCCCAAAGTGTTTGCAAGTCTGAAACCTGGATCCAAAGGTTAGGCGG
CCAAGTAAGTAAGGATCCCCAGCTTGGCCGCCATGGCCCAACTTGTTTATTGCAGCTTATAATGGTTACA
AATAAAGCAATAGCATCACAAATTTCACAAATAAAGCATTTTTTTCACTGCATTCTAGTTGTGGTTTGTC
CAAACTCATCAATGTATCTTATCATGTCTGGATCGGGAATTAATTCGGCGCAGCACCATGGCCTGAAATA
ACCTCTGAAAGAGGAACTTGGTTAGGTACCTTCTGAGGCGGAAAGAACCAGCTGTGGAATGTGTGTCAGT
TAGGGTGTGGAAAGTCCCCAGGCTCCCCAGCAGGCAGAAGTATGCAAAGCATGCATCTCAATTAGTCAGC
AACCAGGTGTGGAAAGTCCCCAGGCTCCCCAGCAGGCAGAAGTATGCAAAGCATGCATCTCAATTAGTCA
GCAACCATAGTCCCGCCCCTAACTCCGCCCATCCCGCCCCTAACTCCGCCCAGTTCCGCCCATTCTCCGC
CCCATGGCTGACTAATTTTTTTTATTTATGCAGAGGCCGAGGCCGCCTCGGCCTCTGAGCTATTCCAGAA
GTAGTGAGGAGGCTTTTTTGGAGGCCTAGGCTTTTGCAAAAAGCTGTTAACAGCTTGGCACTGGCCGTCG
TTTTACAACGTCGTGACTGGGAAAACCCTGGCGTTACCCAACTTAATCGCCTTGCAGCACATCCCCCTTT
CGCCAGCTGGCGTAATAGCGAAGAGGCCCGCACCGATCGCCCTTCCCAACAGTTGCGCAGCCTGAATGGC
GAATGGCGCCTGATGCGGTATTTTCTCCTTACGCATCTGTGCGGTATTTCACACCGCATA
[142 nt withheld, positions 3141-3282]
C
[141 nt withheld, positions 3284-3424]
CCTTTGACGTTGGAGTCCACGTTCTTT
[37 nt withheld, positions 3452-3488]
ACCCTATCTCGGGCTATTCTTTTGATTTATAAGGGATTTTGCCGATTTCGGCCTATTGGTTAAAAAATGA
GCTGATTTAACAAAAATTTAACGCGAATTTTAACAAAATATTAACGTTTACAATTTTATGGTGCACTCTC
AGTACAATCTGCTCTGATGCCGCATAGTTAAGCCAGCCCCGACACCCGCCAACACCCGCTGACGCGCCCT
GACGGGCTTGTCTGCTCCCGGCATCCGCTTACAGACAAGCTGTGACCGTCTCCGGGAGCTGCATGTGTCA
GAGGTTTTCACCGTCATCACCGAAACGCGCGAGACGAAAGGGCCTCGTGATACGCCTATTTTTATAGGTT
AATGTCATGATAATAATGGTTTCTTAGACGTCAGGTGGCACTTTTCGGGGAAATGTGCGCGGAACCCCTA
TTTGTTTATTTTTCTAAATACATTCAAATATGTATCCGCTCATGAGACAATAACCCTGATAAATGCTTCA
ATAATATTGAAAAAGGAAGAGTATGAGTATTCAACATTTCCGTGTCGCCCTTATTCCCTTTTTTGCGGCA
TTTTGCCTTCCTGTTTTTGCTCACCCAGAAACGCTGGTGAAAGTAAAAGATGCTGAAGATCAGTTGGGTG
CACGAGTGGGTTACATCGAACTGGATCTCAACAGCGGTAAGATCCTTGAGAGTTTTCGCCCCGAAGAACG
TTTTCCAATGATGAGCACTTTTAAAGTTCTGCTATGTGGCGCGGTATTATCCCGTATTGACGCCGGGCAA
GAGCAACTCGGTCGCCGCATACACTATTCTCAGAATGACTTGGTTGAGTACTCACCAGTCACAGAAAAGC
ATCTTACGGATGGCATGACAGTAAGAGAATTATGCAGTGCTGCCATAACCATGAGTGATAACACTGCGGC
CAACTTACTTCTGACAACGATCGGAGGACCGAAGGAGCTAACCGCTTTTTTGCACAACATGGGGGATCAT
GTAACTCGCCTTGATCGTTGGGAACCGGAGCTGAATGAAGCCATACCAAACGACGAGCGTGACACCACGA
TGCCTGTAGCAATGGCAACAACGTTGCGCAAACTATTAACTGGCGAACTACTTACTCTAGCTTCCCGGCA
ACAATTAATAGACTGGATGGAGGCGGATAAAGTTGCAGGACCACTTCTGCGCTCGGCCCTTCCGGCTGGC
TGGTTTATTGCTGATAAATCTGGAGCCGGTGAGCGTGGGTCTCGCGGTATCATTGCAGCACTGGGGCCAG
ATGGTAAGCCCTCCCGTATCGTAGTTATCTACACGACGGGGAGTCAGGCAACTATGGATGAACGAAATAG
ACAGATCGCTGAGATAGGTGCCTCACTGATTAAGCATTGGTAACTGTCAGACCAAGTTTACTCATATATA
CTTTAGATTGATTTAAAACTTCATTTTTAATTTAAAAGGATCTAGGTGAAGATCCTTTTTGATAATCTCA
TGACCAAAATCCCTTAACGTGAGTTTTCGTTCCACTGAGCGTCAGACCCCGTAGAAAAGATCAAAGGATC
TTCTTGAGATCCTTTTTTTCTGCGCGTAATCTGCTGCTTGCAAACAAAAAAACCACCGCTACCAGCGGTG
GTTTGTTTGCCGGATCAAGAGCTACCAACTCTTTTTCCGAAGGTAACTGGCTTCAGCAGAGCGCAGATAC
CAAATACTGTTCTTCTAGTGTAGCCGTAGTTAGGCCACCACTTCAAGAACTCTGTAGCACCGCCTACATA
CCTCGCTCTGCTAATCCTGTTACCAGTGGCTGCTGCCAGTGGCGATAAGTCGTGTCTTACCGGGTTGGAC
TCAAGACGATAGTTACCGGATAAGGCGCAGCGGTCGGGCTGAACGGGGGGTTCGTGCACACAGCCCAGCT
TGGAGCGAACGACCTACACCGAACTGAGATACCTACAGCGTGAGCTATGAGAAAGCGCCACGCTTCCCGA
AGGGAGAAAGGCGGACAGGTATCCGGTAAGCGGCAGGGTCGGAACAGGAGAGCGCACGAGGGAGCTTCCA
GGGGGAAACGCCTGGTATCTTTATAGTCCTGTCGGGTTTCGCCACCTCTGACTTGAGCGTCGATTTTTGT
GATGCTCGTCAGGGGGGCGGAGCCTATGGAAAAACGCCAGCAACGCGGCCTTTTTACGGTTCCTGGCCTT
TTGCTGGCCTTTTGCTCACATGTTCTTTCCTGCGTTATCCCCTGATTCTGTGGATAACCGTATTACCGCC
TTTGAGTGAGCTGATACCGCTCGCCGCAGCCGAACGACCGAGCGCAGCGAGTCAGTGAGCGAGGAAGCGG
AAGAGCGCCCAATACGCAAACCGCCTCTCCCCGCGCGTTGGCCGATTCATTAATGCAGCTGGCACGACAG
GTTTCCCGACTGGAAAGCGGGCAGTGAGCGCAACGCAATTAATGTGAGTTAGCTCACTCATTAGGCACCC
CAGGCTTTACACTTTATGCTTCCGGCTCGTATGTTGTGTGGAATTGTGAGCGGATAACAATTTCACACAG
GAAACAGCTATGACATGATTACGAATTAATTCGAGCTCGCCC
