>Addgene plasmid #87047 | pRK5-FLAG-C12orf66 | depositor partial sequence | sequence record 169816 | Insert
ATGGGGGAGTCTATCCCGCTGGCCGCCCCGGTCCCGGTGGAACAGGCGGTGCTGGAGACGTTCTTCTCTC
ACCTGGGTATCTTCTCTTACGACAAGGCTAAGGACAATGTGGAGAAGGAACGAGAGGCCAACAAGAGCGC
GGGGGGCAGCTGGCTGTCGCTGCTGGCGGCCTTGGCGCACCTGGCCGCGGCCGAGAAGGTCTATCACAGC
CTCACCTACCTGGGGCAGAAACTAGGGGGCCAGTCTTTCTTCAGCAGGAAGGATTCCATCCGCACCATCT
ATACTTCATTGCATAATGAGCTGAAGAAGGTGGTGACTGGCCGTGGTGCCCTGGGTGGGACTGCTCCTCA
CGTGGAAGAACTCCTTTCCCACCTGTCAGAGCAGCTCTGCTTCTTTGTTCAGGCTCGGATGGAGATAGCA
GACTTCTATGAGAAGATGTACACCCTCAGCACACAGAAGTTCATCAATGCTGAAGAGCTCGTTGGCCTTT
TGGATGCCATCATGAAAAAATACAGCTCCAGATTTCACCACCCAATCCTCAGTCCTTTGGAAAGCAGTTT
CCAGCTGGAAGTTGACGTCCTGTGTCATCTCCTGAAAGCCCAGGCCCAGGTCTCAGAGTGGAAGTTCCTC
CCATCTCTGGTTAATTTACACAGTGCGCACACCAAACTGCAGACGTGGGGCCAGATCTTTGAGAAACAGC
GGGAGACCAAGAAACATCTGTTTGGAGGGCAGTCTCAGAAGGCCGTGCAGCCTCCACACCTTTTCCTTTG
GCTGATGAAACTCAAAAACATGCTTCTTGCCAAGTTTAGCTTTTACTTTCATGAGGCTCTGAGCCGACAA
ACGACTGCTTCAGAAATGAAAACGTTGACAGCAAAAGCTAACCCAGACTTTTTTGGAAAGATTTCCAGCT
TCATCAGAAAATATGATGCTGCCAATGTGTCCTTAATTTTTGACAACAGAGGTTCTGAGAGTTTTCAGGG
TCATGGTTATCACCACCCCCATTCCTACAGAGAGGCCCCCAAGGGTGTGGACCAGTATCCAGCTGTAGTG
TCTCTGCCCAGCGACAGGCCAGTCATGCACTGGCCCAATGTCATCATGATCATGACGGACCGCACATCTG
ATCTGAACAGCTTGGAGAAAGTGGTCCACTTCTATGATGACAAAGTTCAGAGTACCTACTTCCTAACCCG
CCCGGAACCTCACTTTACCATTGTCATCATTTTTGAGTCAAAGAAATCTGAGAGAGACTCCCACTTTATT
TCCTTCCTCAATGAGGTCTCACTTGCCCTTAAGAACCCCAAAGTGTTTGCAAGTCTGAAACCTGGATCCA
AAGGTTAG
